>Addgene plasmid #56543 | mAmetrine-Cx32-7 | addgene full sequence | sequence record 226618 | Addgene NGS Result
CGTTACATAACTTACGGTAAATGGCCCGCCTGGCTGACCGCCCAACGACCCCCGCCCATTGACGTCAATA
ATGACGTATGTTCCCATAGTAACGCCAATAGGGACTTTCCATTGACGTCAATGGGTGGAGTATTTACGGT
AAACTGCCCACTTGGCAGTACATCAAGTGTATCATATGCCAAGTACGCCCCCTATTGACGTCAATGACGG
TAAATGGCCCGCCTGGCATTATGCCCAGTACATGACCTTATGGGACTTTCCTACTTGGCAGTACATCTAC
GTATTAGTCATCGCTATTACCATGGTGATGCGGTTTTGGCAGTACATCAATGGGCGTGGATAGCGGTTTG
ACTCACGGGGATTTCCAAGTCTCCACCCCATTGACGTCAATGGGAGTTTGTTTTGGCACCAAAATCAACG
GGACTTTCCAAAATGTCGTAACAACTCCGCCCCATTGACGCAAATGGGCGGTAGGCGTGTACGGTGGGAG
GTCTATATAAGCAGAGCTGGTTTAGTGAACCGTCAGATCCGCTAGCGCTACCGGACTCAGATCTCGAGCT
CAAGCTTCGAATTCCCTCTGGGAAAGGGCAGCAGCAGCCAGGTGTGGCAGTGACAGGGAGGTGTGAATGA
GGCAGGATGAACTGGACAGGTTTGTACACCTTGCTCAGTGGCGTGAACCGGCATTCTACTGCCATTGGCC
GAGTATGGCTCTCGGTCATCTTCATCTTCAGAATCATGGTGCTGGTGGTGGCTGCAGAGAGTGTGTGGGG
TGATGAGAAATCTTCCTTCATCTGCAACACACTCCAGCCTGGCTGCAACAGCGTTTGCTATGACCAATTC
TTCCCCATCTCCCATGTGCGGCTGTGGTCCCTGCAGCTCATCCTAGTTTCCACCCCAGCTCTCCTCGTGG
CCATGCACGTGGCTCACCAGCAACACATAGAGAAGAAAATGCTACGGCTTGAGGGCCATGGGGACCCCCT
ACACCTGGAGGAGGTGAAGAGGCACAAGGTCCACATCTCAGGGACACTGTGGTGGACCTATGTCATCAGC
GTGGTGTTCCGGCTGTTGTTTGAGGCCGTCTTCATGTATGTCTTTTATCTGCTCTACCCTGGCTATGCCA
TGGTGCGGCTGGTCAAGTGCGACGTCTACCCCTGCCCCAACACAGTGGACTGCTTCGTGTCCCGCCCCAC
CGAGAAAACCGTCTTCACCGTCTTCATGCTAGCTGCCTCTGGCATCTGCATCATCCTCAATGTGGCCGAG
GTGGTGTACCTCATCATCCGGGCCTGTGCCCGCCGAGCCCAGCGCCGCTCCAATCCACCTTCCCGCAAGG
GCTCGGGCTTCGGCCACCGCCTCTCACCTGAATACAAGCAGAATGAGATCAACAAGCTGCTGAGTGAGCA
GGATGGCTCCCTGAAAGACATACTGCGCCGCAGCCCTGGCACCGGGGCTGGGCTGGCTGAAAAGAGCGAC
CGCTGCTCGGCCTGCGCGGATCCACCGGTCGCCACCATGGTGAGCAAGGGCGAGGAGCTGTTCACCGGGG
TGGTGCCCATCCTGGTCGAGCTGGACGGCGACGTAAACGGCCACAAGTTCAGCGTGCGCGGCGAGGGCGA
GGGCGATGCCACCAACGGCAAGCTGACCCTGAAGTTCATCTGCACCTCCGGCAAGCTGCCCGTGCCCTGG
CCCACCCTCGTGACCACCCTGTCTTACGGCGTGCAGTGCTTCGCCCGCTACCCCGACCACATGAAGCAGC
ACGACTTCTTCAAGTCCGCCATGCCCGAAGGCTACGTCCAGGAGCGCACCATCTCCTTCAAGGACGACGG
CAGCTACAGGACCCGCGCCGAGGTGAAGTTCGAGGGCGACACCCTGGTGAACCGCATCGAGCTGAAGGGC
ATCGACTTCAAGGAGGACGGCAACATCCTGGGGCACAAGCTGGAGTACAACATGAACGTGTGGGACGCGT
ATATCACGGCCGACAAGCAGAAGAACGGCATCAAAGCGAACTTCAAGATCGAGCACAACGTCGAGGACGG
CGGCGTGCAGCTCGCCGACGCGTACCAGCAGAACACCCCCATCGGCGACGGCTCCGTGCTGCTGCCTGAC
AACCACTACCTGAGCTTCCAGAGCAAGCTGTTCAAAGACCCCAACGAGCAGCGCGATCACATGGTCCTGC
TGGAGTTCGTTACCGCCGCCGGGATCACTCCCGGCATGGACGAGCTGTACAAGTAAGCGGCCGCGACTCT
AGATCATAATCAGCCATACCACATTTGTAGAGGTTTTACTTGCTTTAAAAAACCTCCCACACCTCCCCCT
GAACCTGAAACATAAAATGAATGCAATTGTTGTTGTTAACTTGTTTATTGCAGCTTATAATGGTTACAAA
TAAAGCAATAGCATCACAAATTTCACAAATAAAGCATTTTTTTCACTGCATTCTAGTTGTGGTTTGTCCA
AACTCATCAATGTATCTTAAGGCGTAAATTGTAAGCGTTAATATTTTGTTAAAATTCGCGTTAAATTTTT
GTTAAATCAGCTCATTTTTTAACCAATAGGCCGAAATCGGCAAAATCCCTTATAAATCAAAAGAATAGAC
CGAGATAGGGT
[37 nt withheld, positions 2602-2638]
AAAGAACGTGGACTCCAACGTCAAAGG
[49 nt withheld, positions 2666-2714]
T
[91 nt withheld, positions 2716-2806]
G
[124 nt withheld, positions 2808-2931]
CAGGTGGCACTTTTCGGGGAAATGTGCGCGGAACCCCTATTTGTTTATTTTTCTAAATACATTCAAATAT
GTATCCGCTCATGAGACAATAACCCTGATAAATGCTTCAATAATATTGAAAAAGGAAGAGTCCTGAGGCG
GAAAGAACCAGCTGTGGAATGTGTGTCAGTTAGGGTGTGGAAAGTCCCCAGGCTCCCCAGCAGGCAGAAG
TATGCAAAGCATGCATCTCAATTAGTCAGCAACCAGGTGTGGAAAGTCCCCAGGCTCCCCAGCAGGCAGA
AGTATGCAAAGCATGCATCTCAATTAGTCAGCAACCATAGTCCCGCCCCTAACTCCGCCCATCCCGCCCC
TAACTCCGCCCAGTTCCGCCCATTCTCCGCCCCATGGCTGACTAATTTTTTTTATTTATGCAGAGGCCGA
GGCCGCCTCGGCCTCTGAGCTATTCCAGAAGTAGTGAGGAGGCTTTTTTGGAGGCCTAGGCTTTTGCAAA
GATCGATCAAGAGACAGGATGAGGATCGTTTCGCATGATTGAACAAGATGGATTGCACGCAGGTTCTCCG
GCCGCTTGGGTGGAGAGGCTATTCGGCTATGACTGGGCACAACAGACAATCGGCTGCTCTGATGCCGCCG
TGTTCCGGCTGTCAGCGCAGGGGCGCCCGGTTCTTTTTGTCAAGACCGACCTGTCCGGTGCCCTGAATGA
ACTGCAAGACGAGGCAGCGCGGCTATCGTGGCTGGCCACGACGGGCGTTCCTTGCGCAGCTGTGCTCGAC
GTTGTCACTGAAGCGGGAAGGGACTGGCTGCTATTGGGCGAAGTGCCGGGGCAGGATCTCCTGTCATCTC
ACCTTGCTCCTGCCGAGAAAGTATCCATCATGGCTGATGCAATGCGGCGGCTGCATACGCTTGATCCGGC
TACCTGCCCATTCGACCACCAAGCGAAACATCGCATCGAGCGAGCACGTACTCGGATGGAAGCCGGTCTT
GTCGATCAGGATGATCTGGACGAAGAGCATCAGGGGCTCGCGCCAGCCGAACTGTTCGCCAGGCTCAAGG
CGAGCATGCCCGACGGCGAGGATCTCGTCGTGACCCATGGCGATGCCTGCTTGCCGAATATCATGGTGGA
AAATGGCCGCTTTTCTGGATTCATCGACTGTGGCCGGCTGGGTGTGGCGGACCGCTATCAGGACATAGCG
TTGGCTACCCGTGATATTGCTGAAGAGCTTGGCGGCGAATGGGCTGACCGCTTCCTCGTGCTTTACGGTA
TCGCCGCTCCCGATTCGCAGCGCATCGCCTTCTATCGCCTTCTTGACGAGTTCTTCTGAGCGGGACTCTG
GGGTTCGAAATGACCGACCAAGCGACGCCCAACCTGCCATCACGAGATTTCGATTCCACCGCCGCCTTCT
ATGAAAGGTTGGGCTTCGGAATCGTTTTCCGGGACGCCGGCTGGATGATCCTCCAGCGCGGGGATCTCAT
GCTGGAGTTCTTCGCCCACCCTAGGGGGAGGCTAACTGAAACACGGAAGGAGACAATACCGGAAGGAACC
CGCGCTATGACGGCAATAAAAAGACAGAATAAAACGCACGGTGTTGGGTCGTTTGTTCATAAACGCGGGG
TTCGGTCCCAGGGCTGGCACTCTGTCGATACCCCACCGAGACCCCATTGGGGCCAATACGCCCGCGTTTC
TTCCTTTTCCCCACCCCACCCCCCAAGTTCGGGTGAAGGCCCAGGGCTCGCAGCCAACGTCGGGGCGGCA
GGCCCTGCCATAGCCTCAGGTTACTCATATATACTTTAGATTGATTTAAAACTTCATTTTTAATTTAAAA
GGATCTAGGTGAAGATCCTTTTTGATAATCTCATGACCAAAATCCCTTAACGTGAGTTTTCGTTCCACTG
AGCGTCAGACCCCGTAGAAAAGATCAAAGGATCTTCTTGAGATCCTTTTTTTCTGCGCGTAATCTGCTGC
TTGCAAACAAAAAAACCACCGCTACCAGCGGTGGTTTGTTTGCCGGATCAAGAGCTACCAACTCTTTTTC
CGAAGGTAACTGGCTTCAGCAGAGCGCAGATACCAAATACTGTTCTTCTAGTGTAGCCGTAGTTAGGCCA
CCACTTCAAGAACTCTGTAGCACCGCCTACATACCTCGCTCTGCTAATCCTGTTACCAGTGGCTGCTGCC
AGTGGCGATAAGTCGTGTCTTACCGGGTTGGACTCAAGACGATAGTTACCGGATAAGGCGCAGCGGTCGG
GCTGAACGGGGGGTTCGTGCACACAGCCCAGCTTGGAGCGAACGACCTACACCGAACTGAGATACCTACA
GCGTGAGCTATGAGAAAGCGCCACGCTTCCCGAAGGGAGAAAGGCGGACAGGTATCCGGTAAGCGGCAGG
GTCGGAACAGGAGAGCGCACGAGGGAGCTTCCAGGGGGAAACGCCTGGTATCTTTATAGTCCTGTCGGGT
TTCGCCACCTCTGACTTGAGCGTCGATTTTTGTGATGCTCGTCAGGGGGGCGGAGCCTATGGAAAAACGC
CAGCAACGCGGCCTTTTTACGGTTCCTGGCCTTTTGCTGGCCTTTTGCTCACATGTTCTTTCCTGCGTTA
TCCCCTGATTCTGTGGATAACCGTATTACCGCCATGCATTAGTTATTAATAGTAATCAATTACGGGGTCA
TTAGTTCATAGCCCATATATGGAGTTCCG
Features (pLannotate 1.2.2; 16 found; start..end, strand, type, name):
      1..304     +  enhancer       CMV enhancer: human cytomegalovirus immediate early enhancer
    305..508     +  promoter       CMV promoter: human cytomegalovirus (CMV) immediate early promoter
    531..574     +  misc_feature   MCS (fragment): multiple cloning site
    637..1485    +  CDS            GJB1: CXB1_HUMAN - Also known as CX32. Experimental evidence at protein level: Swiss-Prot protein existence level 1. One gap junction consists of a cluster of closely packed pairs of transmembrane channels, the connexons, through which materials of low MW diffuse from one cell to a neighboring cell. From Homo sapiens (Human).
   1507..2226    +  CDS            mAmetrine: yellow fluorescent protein with a large Stokes shift, excitable with violet light (Ai et al., 2008) mammalian codon-optimized
   2242..2325    +  CDS            large T antigen (fragment): large T antigen from SV40 (simian virus 40)
   2348..2469    +  polyA_signal   SV40 poly(A) signal: SV40 polyadenylation signal
   2503..2931    -  rep_origin     f1 ori (sequence partly withheld): f1 bacteriophage origin of replication; arrow indicates direction of (+) strand synthesis
   2958..3062    +  promoter       AmpR promoter: bla
   3064..3421    +  promoter       SV40 promoter: SV40 enhancer and early promoter
   3456..4250    +  CDS            NeoR/KanR: aminoglycoside phosphotransferase from Tn5; aph(3')-II (or nptII); confers resistance to neomycin, kanamycin, and G418 (Geneticin®)
   4271..4423    +  CDS            ble (fragment): BLE_KLEPN - Experimental evidence at protein level: Swiss-Prot protein existence level 1. Binding protein with a strong affinity to the bleomycin family of antibiotics. Binds to CL990; an antimitotic-antibiotic compound. From Klebsiella pneumoniae.
   4482..4529    +  polyA_signal   HSV TK poly(A) signal: herpes simplex virus thymidine kinase polyadenylation signal (Cole and Stacy, 1985)
   4620..4636    -  polyA_signal   bGH poly(A) signal (fragment): bovine growth hormone polyadenylation signal
   4858..5446    +  rep_origin     ori: high-copy-number ColE1/pMB1/pBR322/pUC origin of replication
   5561..5620    +  enhancer       CMV enhancer (fragment): human cytomegalovirus immediate early enhancer
