[The description below was written by a language model from this plasmid's Addgene catalogue record and pLannotate feature annotations shown in this document.]
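Description:
mAmetrine-Cx32-7 is a mammalian expression plasmid that produces human connexin 32 (Cx32, encoded by GJB1) fused to the fluorescent protein mAmetrine, intended as a marker for gap junctions in live or fixed cells. The full sequence record is 5,620 nt. Transcription is driven by the human cytomegalovirus immediate-early enhancer and promoter, followed by a remnant of the multiple cloning site, the GJB1 coding sequence, and then the mammalian codon-optimized mAmetrine coding sequence. The gap of about 20 nt between the two reading frames is consistent with a short linker (the "7" in the name probably refers to its length in amino acids, though the record does not say so). The fluorescent protein therefore sits at the C-terminus of the connexin. An SV40 polyadenylation signal terminates the transcript; the short "large T antigen" annotation just upstream of it is most likely an incidental match within the SV40-derived region rather than a functional element.

The backbone carries a high-copy ColE1/pUC-type origin for propagation in E. coli and an f1 origin. A single NeoR/KanR gene (Tn5 aminoglycoside phosphotransferase) is placed behind tandem bacterial (bla) and SV40 early promoters and ends with an HSV TK polyadenylation signal, so it confers kanamycin resistance in bacteria and G418 resistance in mammalian cells for stable line selection. The small ble and bGH poly(A) fragments appear to be residual annotation matches.

mAmetrine is a yellow-emitting protein with a large Stokes shift, excited by violet light (406 nm) and emitting at 526 nm. The fusion is suited to imaging connexin trafficking and gap junction plaque formation, including in multicolour experiments alongside other fluorophores.
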