Addgene plasmid #56543: mAmetrine-Cx32-7
Purpose: Localization: Gap Junctions, Excitation: 406, Emission: 526
Depositing lab: Michael Davidson. Depositing organization: Florida State University, Tallahassee.
Backbone
  Vector backbone: mAmetrine
  Backbone size w/o insert (bp): 4750
  Vector type: Mammalian Expression
  Selectable markers: Neomycin (select with G418)
Growth in bacteria
  Bacterial resistance: Kanamycin, 50 μg/mL
  Growth temperature: 37°C
  Growth strain: DH5alpha
  Copy number: High Copy
Gene/Insert
  Gene/Insert name: Cx32 (alt name: NM_001097642.2)
  Species: H. sapiens (human)
  Entrez Gene: GJB1 (a.k.a. CMTX, CMTX1, CX32)
  Promoter: CMV
  Tag / fusion protein: mAmetrine
  Cloning method: Unknown
  Sequencing primers: 5′ CMV-F; 3′ SV40pA-R
Terms and licenses: Academic/Nonprofit Terms; Industry Terms
Depositor comments: . Excitation = 406; Emission = 526
How to cite: mAmetrine-Cx32-7 was a gift from Michael Davidson (Addgene plasmid # 56543 ; http://n2t.net/addgene:56543 ; RRID:Addgene_56543)
